>Addgene plasmid #22298 | pLenti CMV/TO SV40 small + Large T (w612-1) | addgene full sequence | sequence record 419585 | Addgene NGS Result
CCCTGAACCTGAAACATAAAATGAATGCAATTGTTGTTGTTGGATCCGGTACCGAATTCGCGGCCGCACT
CGAGATATCTAGACCCAGCTTTCTTGTACAAAGTGGTTGATATCCAGCACAGTGGCGGCCGCTCGACAAT
CAACCTCTGGATTACAAAATTTGTGAAAGATTGACTGGTATTCTTAACTATGTTGCTCCTTTTACGCTAT
GTGGATACGCTGCTTTAATGCCTTTGTATCATGCTATTGCTTCCCGTATGGCTTTCATTTTCTCCTCCTT
GTATAAATCCTGGTTGCTGTCTCTTTATGAGGAGTTGTGGCCCGTTGTCAGGCAACGTGGCGTGGTGTGC
ACTGTGTTTGCTGACGCAACCCCCACTGGTTGGGGCATTGCCACCACCTGTCAGCTCCTTTCCGGGACTT
TCGCTTTCCCCCTCCCTATTGCCACGGCGGAACTCATCGCCGCCTGCCTTGCCCGCTGCTGGACAGGGGC
TCGGCTGTTGGGCACTGACAATTCCGTGGTGTTGTCGGGGAAGCTGACGTCCTTTCCATGGCTGCTCGCC
TGTGTTGCCACCTGGATTCTGCGCGGGACGTCCTTCTGCTACGTCCCTTCGGCCCTCAATCCAGCGGACC
TTCCTTCCCGCGGCCTGCTGCCGGCTCTGCGGCCTCTTCCGCGTCTTCGCCTTCGCCCTCAGACGAGTCG
GATCTCCCTTTGGGCCGCCTCCCCGCCTGGAATTCGAGCTCGGTACCTTTAAGACCAATGACTTACAAGG
CAGCTGTAGATCTTAGCCACTTTTTAAAAGAAAAGGGGGGACTGGAAGGGCTAGCTCACTCCCAACGAAG
ACAAGATCTGCTTTTTGCTTGTACTGGGTCTCTCTGGTTAGACCAGATCTGAGCCTGGGAGCTCTCTGGC
TAACTAGGGAACCCACTGCTTAAGCCTCAATAAAGCTTGCCTTGAGTGCTTCAAGTAGTGTGTGCCCGTC
TGTTGTGTGACTCTGGTAACTAGAGATCCCTCAGACCCTTTTAGTCAGTGTGGAAAATCTCTAGCAGTAG
TAGTTCATGTCATCTTATTATTCAGTATTTATAACTTGCAAAGAAATGAATATCAGAGAGTGAGAGGAAC
TTGTTTATTGCAGCTTATAATGGTTACAAATAAAGCAATAGCATCACAAATTTCACAAATAAAGCATTTT
TTTCACTGCATTCTAGTTGTGGTTTGTCCAAACTCATCAATGTATCTTATCATGTCTGGCTCTAGCTATC
CCGCCCCTAACTCCGCCCATCCCGCCCCTAACTCCGCCCAGTTCCGCCCATTCTCCGCCCCATGGCTGAC
TAATTTTTTTTATTTATGCAGAGGCCGAGGCCGCCTCGGCCTCTGAGCTATTCCAGAAGTAGTGAGGAGG
CTTTTTTGGAGGCCTAGGGACGTACCCAATTCGCCCTATAGTGAGTCGTATTACGCGCGCTCACTGGCCG
TCGTTTTACAACGTCGTGACTGGGAAAACCCTGGCGTTACCCAACTTAATCGCCTTGCAGCACATCCCCC
TTTCGCCAGCTGGCGTAATAGCGAAGAGGCCCGCACCGATCGCCCTTCCCAACAGTTGCGCAGCCTGAAT
GGCGAATGGG
[124 nt withheld, positions 1621-1744]
C
[91 nt withheld, positions 1746-1836]
A
[49 nt withheld, positions 1838-1886]
CCTTTGACGTTGGAGTCCACGTTCTTT
[37 nt withheld, positions 1914-1950]
ACCCTATCTCGGTCTATTCTTTTGATTTATAAGGGATTTTGCCGATTTCGGCCTATTGGTTAAAAAATGA
GCTGATTTAACAAAAATTTAACGCGAATTTTAACAAAATATTAACGCTTACAATTTAGGTGGCACTTTTC
GGGGAAATGTGCGCGGAACCCCTATTTGTTTATTTTTCTAAATACATTCAAATATGTATCCGCTCATGAG
ACAATAACCCTGATAAATGCTTCAATAATATTGAAAAAGGAAGAGTATGAGTATTCAACATTTCCGTGTC
GCCCTTATTCCCTTTTTTGCGGCATTTTGCCTTCCTGTTTTTGCTCACCCAGAAACGCTGGTGAAAGTAA
AAGATGCTGAAGATCAGTTGGGTGCACGAGTGGGTTACATCGAACTGGATCTCAACAGCGGTAAGATCCT
TGAGAGTTTTCGCCCCGAAGAACGTTTTCCAATGATGAGCACTTTTAAAGTTCTGCTATGTGGCGCGGTA
TTATCCCGTATTGACGCCGGGCAAGAGCAACTCGGTCGCCGCATACACTATTCTCAGAATGACTTGGTTG
AGTACTCACCAGTCACAGAAAAGCATCTTACGGATGGCATGACAGTAAGAGAATTATGCAGTGCTGCCAT
AACCATGAGTGATAACACTGCGGCCAACTTACTTCTGACAACGATCGGAGGACCGAAGGAGCTAACCGCT
TTTTTGCACAACATGGGGGATCATGTAACTCGCCTTGATCGTTGGGAACCGGAGCTGAATGAAGCCATAC
CAAACGACGAGCGTGACACCACGATGCCTGTAGCAATGGCAACAACGTTGCGCAAACTATTAACTGGCGA
ACTACTTACTCTAGCTTCCCGGCAACAATTAATAGACTGGATGGAGGCGGATAAAGTTGCAGGACCACTT
CTGCGCTCGGCCCTTCCGGCTGGCTGGTTTATTGCTGATAAATCTGGAGCCGGTGAGCGTGGGTCTCGCG
GTATCATTGCAGCACTGGGGCCAGATGGTAAGCCCTCCCGTATCGTAGTTATCTACACGACGGGGAGTCA
GGCAACTATGGATGAACGAAATAGACAGATCGCTGAGATAGGTGCCTCACTGATTAAGCATTGGTAACTG
TCAGACCAAGTTTACTCATATATACTTTAGATTGATTTAAAACTTCATTTTTAATTTAAAAGGATCTAGG
TGAAGATCCTTTTTGATAATCTCATGACCAAAATCCCTTAACGTGAGTTTTCGTTCCACTGAGCGTCAGA
CCCCGTAGAAAAGATCAAAGGATCTTCTTGAGATCCTTTTTTTCTGCGCGTAATCTGCTGCTTGCAAACA
AAAAAACCACCGCTACCAGCGGTGGTTTGTTTGCCGGATCAAGAGCTACCAACTCTTTTTCCGAAGGTAA
CTGGCTTCAGCAGAGCGCAGATACCAAATACTGTTCTTCTAGTGTAGCCGTAGTTAGGCCACCACTTCAA
GAACTCTGTAGCACCGCCTACATACCTCGCTCTGCTAATCCTGTTACCAGTGGCTGCTGCCAGTGGCGAT
AAGTCGTGTCTTACCGGGTTGGACTCAAGACGATAGTTACCGGATAAGGCGCAGCGGTCGGGCTGAACGG
GGGGTTCGTGCACACAGCCCAGCTTGGAGCGAACGACCTACACCGAACTGAGATACCTACAGCGTGAGCT
ATGAGAAAGCGCCACGCTTCCCGAAGGGAGAAAGGCGGACAGGTATCCGGTAAGCGGCAGGGTCGGAACA
GGAGAGCGCACGAGGGAGCTTCCAGGGGGAAACGCCTGGTATCTTTATAGTCCTGTCGGGTTTCGCCACC
TCTGACTTGAGCGTCGATTTTTGTGATGCTCGTCAGGGGGGCGGAGCCTATGGAAAAACGCCAGCAACGC
GGCCTTTTTACGGTTCCTGGCCTTTTGCTGGCCTTTTGCTCACATGTTCTTTCCTGCGTTATCCCCTGAT
TCTGTGGATAACCGTATTACCGCCTTTGAGTGAGCTGATACCGCTCGCCGCAGCCGAACGACCGAGCGCA
GCGAGTCAGTGAGCGAGGAAGCGGAAGAGCGCCCAATACGCAAACCGCCTCTCCCCGCGCGTTGGCCGAT
TCATTAATGCAGCTGGCACGACAGGTTTCCCGACTGGAAAGCGGGCAGTGAGCGCAACGCAATTAATGTG
AGTTAGCTCACTCATTAGGCACCCCAGGCTTTACACTTTATGCTTCCGGCTCGTATGTTGTGTGGAATTG
TGAGCGGATAACAATTTCACACAGGAAACAGCTATGACCATGATTACGCCAAGCGCGCAATTAACCCTCA
CTAAAGGGAACAAAAGCTGGAGCTGCAAGCTTAATGTAGTCTTATGCAATACTCTTGTAGTCTTGCAACA
TGGTAACGATGAGTTAGCAACATGCCTTACAAGGAGAGAAAAAGCACCGTGCATGCCGATTGGTGGAAGT
AAGGTGGTACGATCGTGCCTTATTAGGAAGGCAACAGACGGGTCTGACATGGATTGGACGAACCACTGAA
TTGCCGCATTGCAGAGATATTGTATTTAAGTGCCTAGCTCGATACATAAACGGGTCTCTCTGGTTAGACC
AGATCTGAGCCTGGGAGCTCTCTGGCTAACTAGGGAACCCACTGCTTAAGCCTCAATAAAGCTTGCCTTG
AGTGCTTCAAGTAGTGTGTGCCCGTCTGTTGTGTGACTCTGGTAACTAGAGATCCCTCAGACCCTTTTAG
TCAGTGTGGAAAATCTCTAGCAGTGGCGCCCGAACAGGGACTTGAAAGCGAAAGGGAAACCAGAGGAGCT
CTCTCGACGCAGGACTCGGCTTGCTGAAGCGCGCACGGCAAGAGGCGAGGGGCGGCGACTGGTGAGTACG
CCAAAAATTTTGACTAGCGGAGGCTAGAAGGAGAGAGATGGGTGCGAGAGCGTCAGTATTAAGCGGGGGA
GAATTAGATCGCGATGGGAAAAAATTCGGTTAAGGCCAGGGGGAAAGAAAAAATATAAATTAAAACATAT
AGTATGGGCAAGCAGGGAGCTAGAACGATTCGCAGTTAATCCTGGCCTGTTAGAAACATCAGAAGGCTGT
AGACAAATACTGGGACAGCTACAACCATCCCTTCAGACAGGATCAGAAGAACTTAGATCATTATATAATA
CAGTAGCAACCCTCTATTGTGTGCATCAAAGGATAGAGATAAAAGACACCAAGGAAGCTTTAGACAAGAT
AGAGGAAGAGCAAAACAAAAGTAAGACCACCGCACAGCAAGCGGCCGCTGATCTTCAGACCTGGAGGAGG
AGATATGAGGGACAATTGGAGAAGTGAATTATATAAATATAAAGTAGTAAAAATTGAACCATTAGGAGTA
GCACCCACCAAGGCAAAGAGAAGAGTGGTGCAGAGAGAAAAAAGAGCAGTGGGAATAGGAGCTTTGTTCC
TTGGGTTCTTGGGAGCAGCAGGAAGCACTATGGGCGCAGCGTCAATGACGCTGACGGTACAGGCCAGACA
ATTATTGTCTGGTATAGTGCAGCAGCAGAACAATTTGCTGAGGGCTATTGAGGCGCAACAGCATCTGTTG
CAACTCACAGTCTGGGGCATCAAGCAGCTCCAGGCAAGAATCCTGGCTGTGGAAAGATACCTAAAGGATC
AACAGCTCCTGGGGATTTGGGGTTGCTCTGGAAAACTCATTTGCACCACTGCTGTGCCTTGGAATGCTAG
TTGGAGTAATAAATCTCTGGAACAGATTTGGAATCACACGACCTGGATGGAGTGGGACAGAGAAATTAAC
AATTACACAAGCTTAATACACTCCTTAATTGAAGAATCGCAAAACCAGCAAGAAAAGAATGAACAAGAAT
TATTGGAATTAGATAAATGGGCAAGTTTGTGGAATTGGTTTAACATAACAAATTGGCTGTGGTATATAAA
ATTATTCATAATGATAGTAGGAGGCTTGGTAGGTTTAAGAATAGTTTTTGCTGTACTTTCTATAGTGAAT
AGAGTTAGGCAGGGATATTCACCATTATCGTTTCAGACCCACCTCCCAACCCCGAGGGGACCCGACAGGC
CCGAAGGAATAGAAGAAGAAGGTGGAGAGAGAGACAGAGACAGATCCATTCGATTAGTGAACGGATCTCG
ACGGTATCGGTTAACTTTTAAAAGAAAAGGGGGGATTGGGGGGTACAGTGCAGGGGAAAGAATAGTAGAC
ATAATAGCAACAGACATACAAACTAAAGAATTACAAAAACAAATTACAAAATTCAAAATTTTATCGATAA
GCTTGGGAGTTCCGCGTTACATAACTTACGGTAAATGGCCCGCCTGGCTGACCGCCCAACGACCCCCGCC
CATTGACGTCAATAATGACGTATGTTCCCATAGTAACGCCAATAGGGACTTTCCATTGACGTCAATGGGT
GGAGTATTTACGGTAAACTGCCCACTTGGCAGTACATCAAGTGTATCATATGCCAAGTACGCCCCCTATT
GACGTCAATGACGGTAAATGGCCCGCCTGGCATTATGCCCAGTACATGACCTTATGGGACTTTCCTACTT
GGCAGTACATCTACGTATTAGTCATCGCTATTACCATGGTGATGCGGTTTTGGCAGTACATCAATGGGCG
TGGATAGCGGTTTGACTCACGGGGATTTCCAAGTCTCCACCCCATTGACGTCAATGGGAGTTTGTTTTGG
CACCAAAATCAACGGGACTTTCCAAAATGTCGTAACAACTCCGCCCCATTGACGCAAATGGGCGGTAGGC
GTGTACGGTGGGAGGTCTATATAAGCAGAGCTCTCCCTATCAGTGATAGAGATCTCCCTATCAGTGATAG
AGATCGTCGACTAGTCCAGTGTGGTGGAATTCTGCAGATATCAACAAGTTTGTACAAAAAAGCAGGCTTT
AAAGGAACCAATTCAGTCGACTGGATCCGCGGCCTCTGAGCTATTCCAGAAGTAGTGAGGAGGCTTTTTT
GGAGGCCTAGGCTTTTGCAAAAAGCTTTGCAAAGATGGATAAAGTTTTAAACAGAGAGGAATCTTTGCAG
CTAATGGACCTTCTAGGTCTTGAAAGGAGTGCCTGGGGGAATATTCCTCTGATGAGAAAGGCATATTTAA
AAAAATGCAAGGAGTTTCATCCTGATAAAGGAGGAGATGAAGAAAAAATGAAGAAAATGAATACTCTGTA
CAAGAAAATGGAAGATGGAGTAAAATATGCTCATCAACCTGACTTTGGAGGCTTCTGGGATGCAACTGAG
GTATTTGCTTCTTCCTTAAATCCTGGTGTTGATGCAATGTACTGCAAACAATGGCCTGAGTGTGCAAAGA
AAATGTCTGCTAACTGCATATGCTTGCTGTGCTTACTGAGGATGAAGCATGAAAATAGAAAATTATACAG
GAAAGATCCACTTGTGTGGGTTGATTGCTACTGCTTCGATTGCTTTAGAATGTGGTTTGGACTTGATCTT
TGTGAAGGAACCTTACTTCTGTGGTGTGACATAATTGGACAAACTACCTACAGAGATTTAAAGCTCTAAG
GTAAATATAAAATTTTTAAGTGTATAATGTGTTAAACTACTGATTCTAATTGTTTGTGTATTTTAGATTC
CAACCTATGGAACTGATGAATGGGAGCAGTGGTGGAATGCCTTTAATGAGGAAAACCTGTTTTGCTCAGA
AGAAATGCCATCTAGTGATGATGAGGCTACTGCTGACTCTCAACATTCTACTCCTCCAAAAAAGAAGAGA
AAGGTAGAAGACCCCAAGGACTTTCCTTCAGAATTGCTAAGTTTTTTGAGTCATGCTGTGTTTAGTAATA
GAACTCTTGCTTGCTTTGCTATTTACACCACAAAGGAAAAAGCTGCACTGCTATACAAGAAAATTATGGA
AAAATATTCTGTAACCTTTATAAGTAGGCATAACAGTTATAATCATAACATACTGTTTTTTCTTACTCCA
CACAGGCATAGAGTGTCTGCTATTAATAACTATGCTCAAAAATTGTGTACCTTTAGCTTTTTAATTTGTA
AAGGGGTTAATAAGGAATATTTGATGTATAGTGCCTTGACTAGAGATCCATTTTCTGTTATTGAGGAAAG
TTTGCCAGGTGGGTTAAAGGAGCATGATTTTAATCCAGAAGAAGCAGAGGAAACTAAACAAGTGTCCTGG
AAGCTTGTAACAGAGTATGCAATGGAAACAAAATGTGATGATGTGTTGTTATTGCTTGGGATGTACTTGG
AATTTCAGTACAGTTTTGAAATGTGTTTAAAATGTATTAAAAAAGAACAGCCCAGCCACTATAAGTACCA
TGAAAAGCATTATGCAAATGCTGCTATATTTGCTGACAGCAAAAACCAAAAAACCATATGCCAACAGGCT
GTTGATACTGTTTTAGCTAAAAAGCGGGTTGATAGCCTACAATTAACTAGAGAACAAATGTTAACAAACA
GATTTAATGATCTTTTGGATAGGATGGATATAATGTTTGGTTCTACAGGCTCTGCTGACATAGAAGAATG
GATGGCTGGAGTTGCTTGGCTACACTGTTTGTTGCCCAAAATGGATTCAGTGGTGTATGACTTTTTAAAA
TGCATGGTGTACAACATTCCTAAAAAAAGATACTGGCTGTTTAAAGGACCAATTGATAGTGGTAAAACTA
CATTAGCAGCTGCTTTGCTTGAATTATGTGGGGGGAAAGCTTTAAATGTTAATTTGCCCTTGGACAGGCT
GAACTTTGAGCTAGGAGTAGCTATTGACCAGTTTTTAGTAGTTTTTGAGGATGTAAAGGGCACTGGAGGG
GAGTCCAGAGATTTGCCTTCAGGTCAGGGAATTAATAACCTGGACAATTTAAGGGATTATTTGGATGGCA
GTGTTAAGGTAAACTTAGAAAAGAAACACCTAAATAAAAGAACTCAAATATTTCCCCCTGGAATAGTCAC
CATGAATGAGTACAGTGTGCCTAAAACACTGCAGGCCAGATTTGTAAAACAAATAGATTTTAGGCCCAAA
GATTATTTAAAGCATTGCCTGGAACGCAGTGAGTTTTTGTTAGAAAAGAGAATAATTCAAAGTGGCATTG
CTTTGCTTCTTATGTTAATTTGGTACAGACCTGTGGCTGAGTTTGCTCAAAGTATTCAGAGCAGAATTGT
GGAGTGGAAAGAGAGATTGGACAAAGAGTTTAGTTTGTCAGTGTATCAAAAAATGAAGTTTAATGTGGCT
ATGGGAATTGGAGTTTTAGATTGGCTAAGAAACAGTGATGATGATGATGAAGACAGCCAGGAAAATGCTG
ATAAAAATGAAGATGGTGGGGAGAAGAACATGGAAGACTCAGGGCATGAAACAGGCATTGATTCACAGTC
CCAAGGCTCATTTCAGGCCCCTCAGTCCTCACAGTCTGTTCATGATCATAATCAGCCATACCACATTTGT
AGAGGTTTTACTTGCTTTAAAAAACCTCCCACACCTCC
Features (pLannotate 1.2.2; 31 found; start..end, strand, type, name):
     83..107     -  protein_bind   attB2: mutant version of attB; recombination site for the Gateway® BP reaction BP Clonase™
    138..726     +  misc_feature   WPRE: woodchuck hepatitis virus posttranscriptional regulatory element
    743..880     +  CDS            nef (fragment): NEF_HV1LA - Experimental evidence at protein level: Swiss-Prot protein existence level 1. Extracellular Nef protein targets CD4(+) T-lymphocytes for apoptosis by interacting with CXCR4 surface receptors. From Human immunodeficiency virus type 1 group M subtype B (isolate Lai) (HIV-1).
    866..1046    +  LTR            5' LTR (truncated): truncated 5' long terminal repeat (LTR) from HIV-1
   1118..1239    +  polyA_signal   SV40 poly(A) signal: SV40 polyadenylation signal
   1279..1414    +  rep_origin     SV40 ori: SV40 origin of replication
   1435..1453    -  promoter       T7 promoter: promoter for bacteriophage T7 RNA polymerase
   1461..1616    +  CDS            lacZα (fragment): LacZα fragment of β-galactosidase; lacZ fragment
   1621..2049    +  rep_origin     f1 ori (sequence partly withheld): f1 bacteriophage origin of replication; arrow indicates direction of (+) strand synthesis
   2102..2206    +  promoter       AmpR promoter: bla
   2207..3067    +  CDS            AmpR: β-lactamase; bla; confers resistance to ampicillin, carbenicillin, and related antibiotics
   3238..3826    +  rep_origin     ori: high-copy-number ColE1/pMB1/pBR322/pUC origin of replication
   4009..4101    +  CDS            lacI (fragment): lac repressor; lacI; The lac repressor binds to the lac operator to inhibit transcription in E. coli. This inhibition can be relieved by adding lactose or isopropyl-β-D-thiogalactopyranoside (IPTG).
   4114..4135    +  protein_bind   CAP binding site: CAP binding activates transcription in the presence of cAMP. E. coli catabolite activator protein
   4150..4180    +  promoter       lac promoter: promoter for the E. coli lac operon
   4188..4204    +  protein_bind   lac operator: The lac repressor binds to the lac operator to inhibit transcription in E. coli. This inhibition can be relieved by adding lactose or isopropyl-β-D-thiogalactopyranoside (IPTG). lac repressor encoded by lacI
   4249..4267    +  promoter       T3 promoter: promoter for bacteriophage T3 RNA polymerase
   4295..4521    +  promoter       RSV promoter: Rous sarcoma virus enhancer/promoter
   4522..4702    +  LTR            5' LTR (truncated): truncated 5' long terminal repeat (LTR) from HIV-1
   4749..4874    +  misc_feature   HIV-1 Ψ: packaging signal of human immunodeficiency virus type 1
   4858..5221    +  CDS            HIV-1 gag (fragment): gag protein from human immunodeficiency virus 1; gag
   5367..5600    +  misc_feature   RRE: The Rev response element (RRE) of HIV-1 allows for Rev-dependent mRNA export from the nucleus to the cytoplasm.
   5977..6077    +  CDS            Rev (fragment): human immunodeficiency virus 1 (HIV-1) Rev protein; rev; enhances nuclear export of unspliced and incompletely spliced viral mRNAs
   6096..6212    +  misc_feature   cPPT/CTS: central polypurine tract and central termination sequence of HIV-1
   6235..6538    +  enhancer       CMV enhancer: human cytomegalovirus immediate early enhancer
   6539..6742    +  promoter       CMV promoter: human cytomegalovirus (CMV) immediate early promoter
   6744..6763    +  promoter       PLtetO-1 promoter (fragment): modified phage lambda PL promoter with tet operator sites (Lutz and Bujard, 1997)
   6765..6784    +  promoter       PLtetO-1 promoter (fragment): modified phage lambda PL promoter with tet operator sites (Lutz and Bujard, 1997)
   6824..6848    +  protein_bind   attB1: mutant version of attB; recombination site for the Gateway® BP reaction BP Clonase™
   6880..6941    +  promoter       SV40 promoter (fragment): SV40 early promoter
   6955..19      +  CDS            large T antigen (across the origin): SV40 (simian virus 40) large T antigen
