[The description below was written by a language model from this plasmid's Addgene catalogue record and pLannotate feature annotations shown in this document.]
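Description:
pLenti CMV/TO SV40 small + Large T (w612-1) is a third-generation-style, self-inactivating HIV-1 lentiviral transfer plasmid for mammalian expression, built on the p156RRL-sinPPT-CMV-GFP-PRE backbone. It is maintained in E. coli through a high-copy ColE1/pUC-type origin with ampicillin selection (AmpR), and also carries an f1 origin. No mammalian drug-selection marker appears in the catalogue fields or the feature table. Viral genomic RNA is transcribed from a chimeric RSV promoter fused to a truncated 5' LTR. This is followed by the Ψ packaging signal with a gag fragment, the Rev response element for Rev-dependent nuclear export, and the cPPT/CTS, which aids nuclear import of the reverse-transcribed genome. A WPRE sits downstream of the insert to enhance transcript expression. It precedes the truncated 3' LTR, which is followed by an SV40 poly(A) signal and SV40 origin.

The payload is the roughly 2.5 kb SV40 early region, cloned between BamHI and XhoI sites. It encodes both small t and large T antigens, which arise by alternative splicing of the same transcript. The feature table annotates only the large T reading frame, spanning the plasmid's numbering origin. Expression is driven by the CMV enhancer/promoter followed by two tet operator sites (the "CMV/TO" arrangement). Transcription is therefore constitutive in ordinary cells but can be repressed by Tet repressor and induced with tetracycline or doxycycline in TetR-expressing cells. Residual attB1 and attB2 sites flank the insert, and a short SV40 early promoter fragment lies just upstream of the coding sequence. According to the depositor, the T antigens inactivate TP53, RB1 and PP2A. This suits the construct to immortalization or transformation studies of transduced mammalian cells, although the record does not state a use explicitly.
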