Addgene plasmid #22298: pLenti CMV/TO SV40 small + Large T (w612-1)
Depositing lab: Eric Campeau. Depositing organization: University of Massachusetts, Worcester.
Backbone
  Vector backbone: p156RRL-sinPPT-CMV-GFP-PRE/Nhe I
  Backbone size w/o insert (bp): 6925
  Vector type: Mammalian Expression, Lentiviral
Growth in bacteria
  Bacterial resistance: Ampicillin, 100 μg/mL
  Growth temperature: 37°C
  Growth strain: Stbl3
  Growth instructions: Stbl3, 37oC
  Copy number: High Copy
Gene/Insert
  Gene/Insert name: SV40 small + Large T antigen (alt name: SV40 t+T Ag)
  Insert size (bp): 2472
  Cloning method: Restriction Enzyme; 5′ cloning site Bam HI (not destroyed); 3′ cloning site Xho I (not destroyed)
  Sequencing primers: 5′ CMVforw; 3′ n/a
Resource information
  A portion of this plasmid was derived from a plasmid made by: Small + large T antigen DNA from Dr. Stéphane Gobeil.
Terms and licenses: Academic/Nonprofit Terms; Industry Terms: Not Available to Industry
Depositor comments: The small and large T antigen inactivates the TP53, RB1 and PP2A genes.
How to cite: pLenti CMV/TO SV40 small + Large T (w612-1) was a gift from Eric Campeau (Addgene plasmid # 22298 ; http://n2t.net/addgene:22298 ; RRID:Addgene_22298)
