>Addgene plasmid #22298 | pLenti CMV/TO SV40 small + Large T (w612-1) | addgene partial sequence | sequence record 148086 | WPRE-R 5'-CATAGCGTAAAAGGAGCAACA-3'
ATTTTGTAATCCAGAGGTTGATTGTCGAGCGGCCGCCACTGTGCTGGATATCAACCACTTTGTACAAGAA
AGCTGGGTCTAGATATCTCGAGTGCGGCCGCGAATTCGGTACCGGATCCAACAACAACAATTGCATTCAT
TTTATGTTTCAGGTTCAGGGGGAGGTGTGGGAGGTTTTTTAAAGCAAGTAAAACCTCTACAAATGTGGTA
TGGCTGATTATGATCATGAACAGACTGTGAGGACTGAGGGGCCTGAAATGAGCCTTGGGACTGTGAATCA
ATGCCTGTTTCATGCCCTGAGTCTTCCATGTTCTTCTCCCCACCATCTTCATTTTTATCAGCATTTTCCT
GGCTGTCTTCATCATCATCATCACTGTTTCTTAGCCAATCTAAAACTCCAATTCCCATAGCCACATTAAA
CTTCATTTTTTGATACACTGACAAACTAAACTCTTTGTCCAATCTCTCTTTCCACTCCACAATTCTGCTC
TGAATACTTTGAGCAAACTCAGCCACAGGTCTGTACCAAATTAACATAAGAAGCAAAGCAATGCCACTTT
GAATTATTCTCTTTTCTAACAAAAACTCACTGC
