>Addgene plasmid #22298 | pLenti CMV/TO SV40 small + Large T (w612-1) | addgene partial sequence | sequence record 148089 | CMV-F 5'-CGCAAATGGGCGGTAGGCGTG-3'
CCTATCAGTGATAGAGATCTCCCTATCAGTGATAGAGATCGTCGACTAGTCCAGTGTGGTGGAATTCTGC
AGATATCAACAAGTTTGTACAAAAAAGCAGGCTTTAAAGGAACCAATTCAGTCGACTGGATCCGCGGCCT
CTGAGCTATTCCAGAAGTAGTGAGGAGGCTTTTTTGGAGGCCTAGGCTTTTGCAAAAAGCTTTGCAAAGA
TGGATAAAGTTTTAAACAGAGAGGAATCTTTGCAGCTAATGGACCTTCTAGGTCTTGAAAGGAGTGCCTG
GGGGAATATTCCTCTGATGAGAAAGGCATATTTAAAAAAATGCAAGGAGTTTCATCCTGATAAAGGAGGA
GATGAAGAAAAAATGAAGAAAATGAATACTCTGTACAAGAAAATGGAAGATGGAGTAAAATATGCTCATC
AACCTGACTTTGGAGGCTTCTGGGATGCAACTGAGGTATTTGCTTCTTCCTTAAATCCTGGTGTTGATGC
AATGTACTGCAAACAATGGCCTGAGTGTGCAAAGAAAATGTCTGCTAACTGCATATGCTTGCTGTGCTTA
CTGAGGATGAAGCATGAAAATAGAAAATTATACAGGAAAGATCCACTTGTGTGGGTTGATTGCTACTGCT
TC
